Addgene plasmid #111689: MAC_N_MED13
Purpose: MAC-tagged gene expression
Depositing lab: Markku Varjosalo. Publication: An AP-MS- and BioID-compatible MAC-tag enables comprehensive mapping of protein interactions and subcellular localizations. Liu X, Salokas K, Tamene F, Jiu Y, Weldatsadik RG, Ohman T, Varjosalo M. Nat Commun. 2018 Mar 22;9(1):1188. doi: 10.1038/s41467-018-03523-2. PubMed 29568061.
Backbone
  Vector backbone: MAC-tag-N
  Backbone manufacturer: Markku Varjosalo, Addgene plasmid #108078
  Vector type: Mammalian Expression
Growth in bacteria
  Bacterial resistance: Ampicillin, 100 μg/mL
  Growth temperature: 37°C
  Growth strain: DH5alpha
  Copy number: High Copy
Gene/Insert
  Gene/Insert name: MED13 (alt name: MED13)
  Species: H. sapiens (human)
  Entrez Gene: MED13 (a.k.a. ARC250, DRIP250, HSPC221, THRAP1, TRAP240)
  Cloning method: Gateway Cloning
Terms and licenses: Academic/Nonprofit Terms; Industry Terms: Not Available to Industry
Depositor comments: (Gene Synthesis by GeneArt)
How to cite: MAC_N_MED13 was a gift from Markku Varjosalo (Addgene plasmid # 111689 ; http://n2t.net/addgene:111689 ; RRID:Addgene_111689)
