[The description below was written by a language model from this plasmid's Addgene catalogue record and pLannotate feature annotations shown in this document.]
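Description:
MAC_N_MED13 is a mammalian expression plasmid of about 12.8 kb built on the MAC-tag-N Gateway destination backbone. It carries human MED13, a Mediator complex subunit also known as TRAP240 or THRAP1, fused at its N-terminus to the MAC-tag. It is propagated in E. coli at high copy from a ColE1/pUC-type origin under ampicillin selection (AmpR with its bla promoter). A partial f1 origin and lac promoter/operator remnants from the parental backbone are also annotated.

Expression is driven by the CMV immediate-early enhancer and promoter. Short tet operator matches lie directly downstream of the promoter, an arrangement consistent with tetracycline-regulated expression in cells that supply the Tet repressor, although the record does not say this explicitly. The open reading frame begins with an E. coli BirA-derived biotin ligase, followed by an HA epitope and two Strep-Tag II copies. It then continues through attB1 into the MED13 coding sequence, which the depositor notes was gene-synthesised. The insert is closed by attB2, the scar of the Gateway recombination, and transcription terminates at a bGH polyadenylation signal.

Downstream, an FRT site sits directly in front of a hygromycin resistance gene that has no annotated promoter of its own and ends in an SV40 poly(A) signal. This layout is typical of FLP-mediated integration into a genomic FRT landing site, where correct insertion activates hygromycin resistance and allows isogenic stable lines to be selected.

The combined tag lets one construct serve two approaches: Strep-based affinity purification with mass spectrometry, and BioID proximity biotinylation. The HA epitope allows detection and localisation, so the plasmid can be used to map MED13 interaction partners and subcellular distribution.
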