Features (pLannotate 1.2.2; 27 found; start..end, strand, type, name):
     24..403     +  enhancer       CMV enhancer: human cytomegalovirus immediate early enhancer
    404..607     +  promoter       CMV promoter: human cytomegalovirus (CMV) immediate early promoter
    609..628     +  promoter       PLtetO-1 promoter (fragment): modified phage lambda PL promoter with tet operator sites (Lutz and Bujard, 1997)
    630..649     +  promoter       PLtetO-1 promoter (fragment): modified phage lambda PL promoter with tet operator sites (Lutz and Bujard, 1997)
    657..690     +  promoter       TRE3GV promoter (fragment): 3rd-generation Tet-responsive promoter that can be activated by binding of Tet-On® 3G, optimized for retroviral and lentiviral vectors
    850..1812    +  CDS            birA: BIRA_ECOLI - Also known as bioR, dhbB. Experimental evidence at protein level: Swiss-Prot protein existence level 1. Acts both as a biotin--[acetyl-CoA-carboxylase] ligase and a biotin-operon repressor. In the presence of ATP, BirA activates biotin to form the BirA-biotinyl-5'-adenylate (BirA-bio-5'-AMP or holoBirA) complex. HoloBirA can either transfer the biotinyl moiety to the biotin carboxyl carrier protein (BCCP) subunit of acetyl-CoA carboxylase, or bind to the biotin operator site and inhibit transcription of the operon. From Escherichia coli (strain K12).
   1813..1838    +  CDS            3xHA (fragment): three tandem HA epitope tags
   1870..1889    +  CDS            Strep-Tag II (fragment): peptide that binds Strep-Tactin®, an engineered form of streptavidin
   1930..1952    +  CDS            Strep-Tag II (fragment): peptide that binds Strep-Tactin®, an engineered form of streptavidin
   1966..1990    +  protein_bind   attB1: mutant version of attB; recombination site for the Gateway® BP reaction BP Clonase™
   1996..8517    +  CDS            MED13: MED13_HUMAN - Also known as ARC250, KIAA0593, THRAP1, TRAP240. Experimental evidence at protein level: Swiss-Prot protein existence level 1. Component of the Mediator complex, a coactivator involved in the regulated transcription of nearly all RNA polymerase II-dependent genes. Mediator functions as a bridge to convey information from gene- specific regulatory proteins to the basal RNA polymerase II transcription machinery. Mediator is recruited to promoters by direct interactions with regulatory proteins and serves as a scaffold for the assembly of a functional preinitiation complex with RNA
   8519..8543    -  protein_bind   attB2: mutant version of attB; recombination site for the Gateway® BP reaction BP Clonase™
   8587..8811    +  polyA_signal   bGH poly(A) signal: bovine growth hormone polyadenylation signal
   8815..8836    +  promoter       SV40 promoter (fragment): SV40 enhancer and early promoter
   8857..9090    +  rep_origin     f1 ori (fragment) (sequence partly withheld): f1 bacteriophage origin of replication; arrow indicates direction of (+) strand synthesis
   9095..9142    +  protein_bind   FRT: FLP-mediated recombination occurs in the 8-bp core sequence TCTAGAAA (Turan and Bode, 2011). FLP recombinase from the Saccharomyces cerevisiae 2μ plasmid
   9150..10172   +  CDS            HygR: aminoglycoside phosphotransferase from E. coli; aph(4)-Ia; confers resistance to hygromycin
  10182..10307   +  CDS            ble (fragment): BLE_KLEPN - Experimental evidence at protein level: Swiss-Prot protein existence level 1. Binding protein with a strong affinity to the bleomycin family of antibiotics. Binds to CL990; an antimitotic-antibiotic compound. From Klebsiella pneumoniae.
  10302..10423   +  polyA_signal   SV40 poly(A) signal: SV40 polyadenylation signal
  10494..10516   -  protein_bind   lac operator (fragment): The lac repressor binds to the lac operator to inhibit transcription in E. coli. This inhibition can be relieved by adding lactose or isopropyl-β-D-thiogalactopyranoside (IPTG). lac repressor encoded by lacI
  10520..10550   -  promoter       lac promoter: promoter for the E. coli lac operon
  10565..10586   -  protein_bind   CAP binding site: CAP binding activates transcription in the presence of cAMP. E. coli catabolite activator protein
  10599..10691   -  CDS            lacI (fragment): lac repressor; lacI; The lac repressor binds to the lac operator to inhibit transcription in E. coli. This inhibition can be relieved by adding lactose or isopropyl-β-D-thiogalactopyranoside (IPTG).
  10874..11462   -  rep_origin     ori: high-copy-number ColE1/pMB1/pBR322/pUC origin of replication
  11633..12493   -  CDS            AmpR: β-lactamase; bla; confers resistance to ampicillin, carbenicillin, and related antibiotics
  12494..12598   -  promoter       AmpR promoter: bla
  12657..12709   -  misc_feature   bom (fragment): basis of mobility region from pBR322
>Addgene plasmid #111689 | MAC_N_MED13 | addgene full sequence | sequence record 212868 | Addgene NGS Result
TGTACGGGCCAGATATACGCGTTGACATTGATTATTGACTAGTTATTAATAGTAATCAATTACGGGGTCA
TTAGTTCATAGCCCATATATGGAGTTCCGCGTTACATAACTTACGGTAAATGGCCCGCCTGGCTGACCGC
CCAACGACCCCCGCCCATTGACGTCAATAATGACGTATGTTCCCATAGTAACGCCAATAGGGACTTTCCA
TTGACGTCAATGGGTGGAGTATTTACGGTAAACTGCCCACTTGGCAGTACATCAAGTGTATCATATGCCA
AGTACGCCCCCTATTGACGTCAATGACGGTAAATGGCCCGCCTGGCATTATGCCCAGTACATGACCTTAT
GGGACTTTCCTACTTGGCAGTACATCTACGTATTAGTCATCGCTATTACCATGGTGATGCGGTTTTGGCA
GTACATCAATGGGCGTGGATAGCGGTTTGACTCACGGGGATTTCCAAGTCTCCACCCCATTGACGTCAAT
GGGAGTTTGTTTTGGCACCAAAATCAACGGGACTTTCCAAAATGTCGTAACAACTCCGCCCCATTGACGC
AAATGGGCGGTAGGCGTGTACGGTGGGAGGTCTATATAAGCAGAGCTCTCCCTATCAGTGATAGAGATCT
CCCTATCAGTGATAGAGATCGTCGACGAGCTCGTTTAGTGAACCGTCAGATCGCCTGGAGACGCCATCCA
CGCTGTTTTGACCTCCATAGAAGACACCGGGACCGATCCAGCCTCCGGACTCTAGCGTTTAAACTTAAGC
TTGGTACCGAGCTCGGATCCACTAGTCCAGTGTGGTGGAATTCTGCAGATATCCAGCACAGTGGCGGCCG
CTCGAGACCATGAAGGACAACACCGTGCCCCTGAAGCTGATCGCCCTGCTGGCCAACGGCGAGTTCCACT
CTGGCGAGCAGCTGGGCGAGACACTGGGCATGAGCAGAGCCGCCATCAACAAGCACATCCAGACCCTGCG
GGACTGGGGCGTGGACGTGTTCACAGTGCCCGGCAAGGGCTACAGCCTGCCCGAGCCCATCCAGCTGCTG
AACGCCAAGCAGATCCTGGGCCAGCTGGATGGCGGATCTGTGGCCGTGCTGCCCGTGATCGACAGCACCA
ACCAGTATCTGCTCGACCGGATCGGCGAGCTGAAGTCCGGCGACGCCTGTATCGCCGAGTACCAGCAGGC
CGGCAGAGGCGGCAGGGGCAGAAAGTGGTTCAGCCCCTTCGGCGCCAACCTGTACCTGAGCATGTTCTGG
AGACTGGAACAGGGCCCAGCCGCCGCTATTGGCCTGAGCCTGGTCATCGGCATCGTGATGGCCGAGGTGC
TGCGGAAGCTGGGCGCCGACAAAGTGCGCGTGAAGTGGCCCAACGACCTGTATCTGCAGGACCGGAAGCT
GGCCGGCATCCTGGTGGAACTGACCGGCAAAACAGGCGACGCCGCCCAGATCGTGATCGGCGCTGGCATC
AACATGGCCATGCGGCGGGTGGAAGAGAGCGTGGTCAACCAGGGCTGGATCACCCTGCAGGAAGCCGGCA
TCAACCTGGACCGGAACACCCTGGCCGCCATGCTGATCAGAGAGCTGAGAGCCGCCCTGGAACTGTTCGA
GCAGGAAGGCCTGGCCCCCTACCTGAGCAGATGGGAGAAGCTGGACAACTTCATCAACCGGCCCGTGAAA
CTGATCATCGGCGACAAAGAGATCTTCGGCATCAGCCGGGGCATCGACAAGCAGGGGGCCCTGCTCCTGG
AACAGGACGGCATCATCAAGCCCTGGATGGGCGGCGAGATCAGCCTGCGGAGCGCCGAGAAGTACCCATA
CGATGTTCCTGACTATGCCGGTACCGAGCTCGGATCCACCATGGCTAGCTGGAGCCACCCGCAGTTCGAG
AAAGGTGGAGGTTCCGGAGGTGGATCGGGAGGTGGATCGTGGAGCCACCCGCAGTTCGAAAAAGCGGCCG
ATATCACAAGTTTGTACAAAAAAGCAGGCTTCACCATGAGTGCCTCCTTCGTGCCGAACGGGGCCAGCCT
GGAAGATTGTCACTGTAACCTCTTCTGCCTGGCTGACTTGACAGGAATTAAGTGGAAAAAATATGTATGG
CAAGGCCCAACTTCTGCCCCTATTCTGTTTCCTGTGACAGAAGAAGACCCCATTTTGAGCAGTTTTAGTC
GCTGCCTTAAGGCAGATGTACTTGGTGTTTGGCGGCGAGATCAAAGACCTGGAAGAAGAGAATTGTGGAT
ATTTTGGTGGGGTGAAGACCCCAGTTTTGCTGACCTTATTCACCATGACTTATCAGAAGAAGAAGATGGA
GTGTGGGAGAATGGACTTTCCTATGAATGCCGTACTCTGCTTTTCAAAGCAGTTCACAATCTATTGGAAC
GGTGTTTAATGAACAGGAATTTTGTACGTATTGGCAAGTGGTTTGTAAAGCCTTATGAAAAAGATGAAAA
ACCTATAAATAAAAGTGAACACTTGTCCTGCTCCTTCACCTTTTTCTTGCATGGAGACAGCAATGTTTGT
ACCAGTGTGGAAATTAACCAACATCAACCTGTATACCTTCTCAGTGAAGAGCATATCACCCTTGCTCAAC
AGTCTAATAGCCCATTTCAAGTTATCTTATGCCCATTTGGACTAAATGGCACTCTCACAGGACAGGCATT
CAAGATGTCTGATTCAGCTACAAAAAAATTAATTGGTGAATGGAAACAGTTCTATCCTATCTCATGTTGC
TTGAAGGAGATGTCTGAAGAAAAACAGGAAGATATGGATTGGGAAGATGATTCTTTAGCTGCAGTAGAAG
TTCTTGTTGCTGGTGTCCGAATGATCTACCCAGCATGCTTTGTTCTAGTCCCTCAGTCAGACATTCCTAC
TCCTAGCCCTGTGGGATCCACTCACTGTTCATCTTCTTGCTTGGGTGTCCACCAAGTGCCTGCTTCCACA
AGAGATCCTGCTATGTCTTCGGTTACGCTTACACCACCTACGTCTCCTGAGGAAGTCCAAACAGTTGATC
CTCAGTCTGTCCAGAAGTGGGTCAAATTTTCTTCAGTATCTGATGGCTTCAACTCCGATAGTACTAGCCA
CCATGGTGGGAAAATACCCAGAAAATTAGCAAATCATGTGGTGGATAGAGTTTGGCAAGAATGCAATATG
AACAGAGCACAGAACAAGAGGAAGTATTCTGCTTCATCAGGTGGTCTATGCGAAGAAGCGACAGCTGCTA
AAGTGGCATCCTGGGATTTTGTTGAAGCCACACAAAGAACAAATTGCAGTTGTTTGAGGCACAAAAATCT
CAAGTCAAGAAATGCTGGACAACAAGGACAGGCACCATCTTTAGGTCAGCAACAACAAATACTTCCTAAG
CACAAGACCAATGAGAAGCAAGAAAAGAGTGAAAAGCCACAGAAACGCCCCTTGACTCCTTTTCACCATC
GTGTGTCTGTTAGTGATGATGTTGGCATGGACGCAGATTCAGCCAGCCAAAGACTTGTGATCTCTGCTCC
AGACAGTCAAGTGAGATTTTCAAATATCCGAACTAATGATGTAGCAAAGACTCCTCAGATGCATGGCACC
GAAATGGCAAATTCACCTCAACCACCCCCACTTAGTCCTCACCCTTGTGATGTGGTTGATGAAGGAGTGA
CTAAAACACCTTCAACTCCTCAGAGTCAACATTTTTATCAAATGCCAACACCAGATCCCTTGGTTCCTTC
TAAACCAATGGAAGATAGGATAGACAGTTTGTCCCAGTCTTTCCCACCTCAATATCAGGAAGCTGTAGAA
CCTACAGTATATGTTGGTACAGCAGTAAACTTGGAAGAAGATGAAGCCAATATAGCCTGGAAGTATTACA
AGTTCCCAAAGAAAAAAGATGTAGAGTTTTTACCACCTCAACTTCCAAGTGATAAATTCAAGGATGATCC
AGTTGGACCTTTTGGACAGGAAAGTGTAACATCAGTTACAGAGTTAATGGTGCAATGTAAGAAACCTTTA
AAAGTTTCTGATGAATTAGTGCAGCAATATCAAATTAAAAACCAGTGTCTTTCAGCAATAGCATCTGATG
CAGAACAAGAACCTAAAATTGATCCATATGCATTTGTTGAAGGAGATGAGGAATTCCTTTTTCCTGATAA
AAAAGATAGACAAAATAGTGAGAGAGAAGCTGGAAAAAAACACAAGGTAGAAGATGGGACATCTAGTGTA
ACAGTGTTATCACATGAAGAAGATGCTATGTCATTATTTAGTCCCTCTATCAAGCAAGATGCTCCACGCC
CTACTAGTCATGCCCGTCCTCCATCAACAAGTTTGATTTATGACTCAGACCTGGCTGTCTCTTATACTGA
CCTTGATAATCTCTTCAATTCTGATGAAGATGAACTAACACCTGGATCTAAAAAATCAGCAAATGGATCA
GATGATAAAGCCAGCTGCAAGGAATCAAAGACAGGAAATCTGGACCCGTTATCTTGCATAAGCACTGCAG
ATCTTCATAAAATGTATCCTACACCACCATCATTGGAACAACATATTATGGGATTTTCCCCAATGAATAT
GAATAATAAAGAATATGGTAGTATGGATACAACACCTGGAGGAACTGTTCTAGAAGGAAATAGTTCTAGT
ATAGGAGCGCAGTTCAAAATTGAGGTTGATGAGGGATTCTGTAGCCCCAAACCTTCTGAAATTAAAGATT
TTTCTTATGTCTATAAGCCTGAAAATTGTCAAATTCTAGTGGGATGTTCCATGTTTGCACCTCTAAAAAC
TCTACCAAGCCAATATCTGCCCCCTATCAAATTGCCAGAAGAGTGTATTTACCGTCAGAGTTGGACTGTT
GGAAAATTGGAATTGCTTTCTTCAGGGCCTTCAATGCCATTCATCAAAGAGGGTGATGGAAGTAATATGG
ATCAAGAATATGGCACTGCTTATACACCTCAAACTCATACTTCTTTTGGGATGCCTCCTAGCAGTGCACC
TCCTAGTAACAGCGGAGCAGGAATTCTTCCTTCTCCATCCACCCCTCGGTTTCCAACTCCAAGGACTCCA
AGGACTCCTCGGACTCCTCGTGGAGCTGGTGGACCTGCTAGTGCTCAAGGTTCAGTCAAATATGAAAATT
CAGACTTGTATTCACCAGCTTCTACCCCATCTACATGCAGACCCCTTAATTCTGTTGAACCTGCAACTGT
CCCTTCCATCCCTGAAGCACACAGTCTTTATGTAAACCTCATCCTTTCAGAATCAGTTATGAATTTGTTT
AAAGACTGTAACTTTGATAGTTGTTGCATCTGTGTTTGCAACATGAACATCAAGGGTGCCGATGTTGGAG
TTTACATTCCAGATCCAACGCAGGAAGCACAATATAGGTGTACCTGTGGCTTCAGTGCTGTCATGAACAG
AAAATTTGGAAACAATTCAGGATTATTTCTTGAAGATGAACTAGATATCATAGGACGCAATACAGACTGT
GGCAAAGAAGCAGAAAAACGTTTTGAAGCTCTCAGGGCTACCTCTGCTGAACATGTTAATGGAGGACTAA
AGGAATCTGAAAAATTATCTGATGATTTGATATTATTGCTACAAGATCAGTGCACTAATTTATTTTCACC
CTTTGGAGCAGCAGACCAAGATCCTTTTCCTAAAAGTGGTGTAATTAGCAATTGGGTACGTGTTGAAGAG
CGTGACTGTTGCAATGACTGCTACCTTGCATTAGAACATGGGCGTCAGTTCATGGATAACATGTCAGGAG
GAAAAGTTGATGAAGCACTTGTGAAAAGTTCATGCTTACACCCCTGGTCCAAAAGAAACGATGTGAGTAT
GCAGTGCTCACAGGATATACTTCGAATGCTCCTCTCTCTTCAGCCAGTTCTTCAGGATGCCATTCAGAAA
AAAAGAACAGTAAGACCTTGGGGTGTTCAGGGTCCTCTCACTTGGCAACAATTTCATAAAATGGCTGGCC
GAGGCTCTTATGGAACTGATGAATCCCCAGAACCACTGCCAATCCCCACATTTTTGTTGGGTTATGATTA
TGATTATCTGGTGCTTTCTCCATTTGCTCTTCCTTATTGGGAGAGACTTATGCTGGAACCCTATGGATCT
CAAAGAGATATAGCCTATGTTGTACTGTGTCCAGAAAATGAAGCCTTGTTAAATGGAGCAAAAAGCTTTT
TTAGAGATCTTACTGCAATATATGAGTCCTGTCGATTAGGTCAACATAGACCTGTTTCTCGACTGTTAAC
AGATGGGATCATGAGAGTTGGATCTACTGCATCAAAGAAACTATCAGAAAAGTTGGTAGCAGAATGGTTT
TCTCAGGCAGCTGACGGTAACAATGAAGCATTTTCTAAACTCAAGCTTTATGCACAAGTCTGCAGATATG
ACCTAGGTCCTTATCTTGCTTCCCTGCCATTGGACAGCTCTCTACTTTCCCAGCCAAATTTAGTTGCCCC
TACAAGTCAGTCTTTGATTACTCCACCTCAGATGACAAATACTGGAAATGCTAATACTCCATCTGCCACC
TTAGCATCTGCAGCGAGCAGCACTATGACAGTGACTTCAGGTGTTGCCATATCTACTTCAGTTGCCACAG
CTAATTCAACTTTGACCACAGCTTCAACTTCATCTTCATCATCCTCCAACTTGAATAGTGGAGTATCATC
AAATAAACTACCTTCGTTTCCACCCTTTGGCAGTATGAACAGTAATGCTGCAGGATCCATGTCTACACAA
GCAAATACAGTTCAGAGTGGTCAGCTAGGAGGGCAACAGACATCAGCTCTACAGACAGCTGGGATTTCTG
GAGAATCATCTTCACTTCCCACTCAGCCGCATCCTGATGTGTCTGAAAGCACGATGGATCGGGATAAAGT
GGGAATCCCCACAGATGGTGATTCACATGCAGTCACGTATCCACCTGCAATTGTTGTTTATATAATTGAT
CCTTTTACATACGAAAATACAGACGAGAGCACTAACTCTTCTAGTGTGTGGACATTGGGGCTACTTCGAT
GCTTTCTAGAAATGGTCCAGACTCTTCCTCCTCATATCAAGAGTACTGTTTCTGTACAGATTATTCCTTG
TCAGTACCTGTTGCAACCTGTGAAGCATGAAGATAGAGAAATCTATCCCCAGCATTTAAAATCCCTGGCT
TTTTCGGCCTTTACCCAGTGTCGGAGGCCACTTCCAACATCAACCAATGTGAAAACATTGACTGGCTTTG
GTCCAGGTTTAGCCATGGAAACTGCCCTTAGAAGTCCTGATAGACCAGAGTGTATTCGACTTTATGCACC
TCCTTTTATTCTGGCTCCAGTGAAGGACAAACAGACAGAGCTAGGAGAAACATTTGGAGAAGCTGGACAG
AAATATAATGTTCTTTTTGTGGGATACTGTTTATCACATGATCAAAGGTGGATTCTTGCATCTTGCACAG
ATCTATATGGAGAACTTTTAGAAACTTGTATCATTAACATCGATGTTCCAAATAGGGCTCGTCGGAAAAA
AAGTTCTGCTAGAAAATTTGGTCTACAGAAACTTTGGGAGTGGTGCTTAGGACTTGTACAAATGAGTTCA
TTGCCATGGAGAGTTGTAATTGGTCGTCTAGGAAGGATTGGTCATGGAGAATTGAAAGATTGGAGCTGTT
TGCTGAGTCGTCGAAACTTGCAGTCTCTAAGTAAAAGGCTCAAAGACATGTGTAGAATGTGTGGTATATC
TGCTGCAGACTCCCCTAGCATTCTCAGTGCTTGCTTGGTGGCAATGGAGCCGCAAGGCTCTTTTGTTATT
ATGCCAGATTCTGTGTCAACTGGTTCTGTATTTGGAAGAAGCACGACTCTAAATATGCAGACATCTCAGC
TAAATACCCCACAGGATACATCATGTACTCATATACTTGTGTTTCCTACTTCTGCTTCTGTGCAAGTAGC
TTCAGCTACTTATACCACTGAAAATTTGGATTTAGCTTTCAATCCCAACAATGATGGAGCAGATGGAATG
GGTATCTTTGATTTGTTAGACACAGGAGATGATCTTGACCCTGATATCATTAATATCCTTCCTGCTTCTC
CAACTGGTTCTCCTGTACATTCTCCAGGATCTCATTACCCCCATGGAGGTGATGCGGGCAAGGGTCAGAG
TACTGATCGGCTACTATCAACAGAACCTCATGAGGAAGTACCTAATATTCTTCAGCAACCATTGGCCCTT
GGTTACTTTGTATCAACTGCCAAAGCAGGTCCATTACCTGACTGGTTCTGGTCAGCATGTCCTCAAGCAC
AATATCAGTGTCCCCTTTTTCTTAAGGCCTCTTTGCACCTCCACGTGCCTTCAGTGCAATCTGACGAGCT
GCTTCACAGTAAACACTCCCACCCACTTGACTCAAATCAGACTTCAGATGTCCTCAGGTTTGTTTTGGAA
CAGTACAATGCACTCTCCTGGCTAACCTGTGACCCTGCAACCCAGGACAGACGCTCATGTCTCCCAATTC
ATTTTGTGGTGCTGAATCAGTTATATAACTTTATTATGAATATGCTGGACCCAGCTTTCTTGTACAAAGT
GGTGACGTAAGCTAGGGGCCCGTTTAAACCCGCTGATCAGCCTCGACTGTGCCTTCTAGTTGCCAGCCAT
CTGTTGTTTGCCCCTCCCCCGTGCCTTCCTTGACCCTGGAAGGTGCCACTCCCACTGTCCTTTCCTAATA
AAATGAGGAAATTGCATCGCATTGTCTGAGTAGGTGTCATTCTATTCTGGGGGGTGGGGTGGGGCAGGAC
AGCAAGGGGGAGGATTGGGAAGACAATAGCAGGCATGCTGGGGATGCGGTGGGCTCTATGGCTTCTGAGG
CGGAAAGAACCAGCTGGGGCTCTAGGGGGTATCCCC
[124 nt withheld, positions 8857-8980]
C
[91 nt withheld, positions 8982-9072]
AGGGTGATGGTTCACGTACCTAGAAGTTCCTATTCCGAAGTTCCTATTCTCTAGAAAGTATAGGAACTTC
CTTGGCCAAAAAGCCTGAACTCACCGCGACGTCTGTCGAGAAGTTTCTGATCGAAAAGTTCGACAGCGTC
TCCGACCTGATGCAGCTCTCGGAGGGCGAAGAATCTCGTGCTTTCAGCTTCGATGTAGGAGGGCGTGGAT
ATGTCCTGCGGGTAAATAGCTGCGCCGATGGTTTCTACAAAGATCGTTATGTTTATCGGCACTTTGCATC
GGCCGCGCTCCCGATTCCGGAAGTGCTTGACATTGGGGAATTCAGCGAGAGCCTGACCTATTGCATCTCC
CGCCGTGCACAGGGTGTCACGTTGCAAGACCTGCCTGAAACCGAACTGCCCGCTGTTCTGCAGCCGGTCG
CGGAGGCCATGGATGCGATCGCTGCGGCCGATCTTAGCCAGACGAGCGGGTTCGGCCCATTCGGACCGCA
AGGAATCGGTCAATACACTACATGGCGTGATTTCATATGCGCGATTGCTGATCCCCATGTGTATCACTGG
CAAACTGTGATGGACGACACCGTCAGTGCGTCCGTCGCGCAGGCTCTCGATGAGCTGATGCTTTGGGCCG
AGGACTGCCCCGAAGTCCGGCACCTCGTGCACGCGGATTTCGGCTCCAACAATGTCCTGACGGACAATGG
CCGCATAACAGCGGTCATTGACTGGAGCGAGGCGATGTTCGGGGATTCCCAATACGAGGTCGCCAACATC
TTCTTCTGGAGGCCGTGGTTGGCTTGTATGGAGCAGCAGACGCGCTACTTCGAGCGGAGGCATCCGGAGC
TTGCAGGATCGCCGCGGCTCCGGGCGTATATGCTCCGCATTGGTCTTGACCAACTCTATCAGAGCTTGGT
TGACGGCAATTTCGATGATGCAGCTTGGGCGCAGGGTCGATGCGACGCAATCGTCCGATCCGGAGCCGGG
ACTGTCGGGCGTACACAAATCGCCCGCAGAAGCGCGGCCGTCTGGACCGATGGCTGTGTAGAAGTACTCG
CCGATAGTGGAAACCGACGCCCCAGCACTCGTCCGAGGGCAAAGGAATAGCACGTACTACGAGATTTCGA
TTCCACCGCCGCCTTCTATGAAAGGTTGGGCTTCGGAATCGTTTTCCGGGACGCCGGCTGGATGATCCTC
CAGCGCGGGGATCTCATGCTGGAGTTCTTCGCCCACCCCAACTTGTTTATTGCAGCTTATAATGGTTACA
AATAAAGCAATAGCATCACAAATTTCACAAATAAAGCATTTTTTTCACTGCATTCTAGTTGTGGTTTGTC
CAAACTCATCAATGTATCTTATCATGTCTGTATACCGTCGACCTCTAGCTAGAGCTTGGCGTAATCATGG
TCATAGCTGTTTCCTGTGTGAAATTGTTATCCGCTCACAATTCCACACAACATACGAGCCGGAAGCATAA
AGTGTAAAGCCTGGGGTGCCTAATGAGTGAGCTAACTCACATTAATTGCGTTGCGCTCACTGCCCGCTTT
CCAGTCGGGAAACCTGTCGTGCCAGCTGCATTAATGAATCGGCCAACGCGCGGGGAGAGGCGGTTTGCGT
ATTGGGCGCTCTTCCGCTTCCTCGCTCACTGACTCGCTGCGCTCGGTCGTTCGGCTGCGGCGAGCGGTAT
CAGCTCACTCAAAGGCGGTAATACGGTTATCCACAGAATCAGGGGATAACGCAGGAAAGAACATGTGAGC
AAAAGGCCAGCAAAAGGCCAGGAACCGTAAAAAGGCCGCGTTGCTGGCGTTTTTCCATAGGCTCCGCCCC
CCTGACGAGCATCACAAAAATCGACGCTCAAGTCAGAGGTGGCGAAACCCGACAGGACTATAAAGATACC
AGGCGTTTCCCCCTGGAAGCTCCCTCGTGCGCTCTCCTGTTCCGACCCTGCCGCTTACCGGATACCTGTC
CGCCTTTCTCCCTTCGGGAAGCGTGGCGCTTTCTCATAGCTCACGCTGTAGGTATCTCAGTTCGGTGTAG
GTCGTTCGCTCCAAGCTGGGCTGTGTGCACGAACCCCCCGTTCAGCCCGACCGCTGCGCCTTATCCGGTA
ACTATCGTCTTGAGTCCAACCCGGTAAGACACGACTTATCGCCACTGGCAGCAGCCACTGGTAACAGGAT
TAGCAGAGCGAGGTATGTAGGCGGTGCTACAGAGTTCTTGAAGTGGTGGCCTAACTACGGCTACACTAGA
AGAACAGTATTTGGTATCTGCGCTCTGCTGAAGCCAGTTACCTTCGGAAAAAGAGTTGGTAGCTCTTGAT
CCGGCAAACAAACCACCGCTGGTAGCGGTGGTTTTTTTGTTTGCAAGCAGCAGATTACGCGCAGAAAAAA
AGGATCTCAAGAAGATCCTTTGATCTTTTCTACGGGGTCTGACGCTCAGTGGAACGAAAACTCACGTTAA
GGGATTTTGGTCATGAGATTATCAAAAAGGATCTTCACCTAGATCCTTTTAAATTAAAAATGAAGTTTTA
AATCAATCTAAAGTATATATGAGTAAACTTGGTCTGACAGTTACCAATGCTTAATCAGTGAGGCACCTAT
CTCAGCGATCTGTCTATTTCGTTCATCCATAGTTGCCTGACTCCCCGTCGTGTAGATAACTACGATACGG
GAGGGCTTACCATCTGGCCCCAGTGCTGCAATGATACCGCGAGACCCACGCTCACCGGCTCCAGATTTAT
CAGCAATAAACCAGCCAGCCGGAAGGGCCGAGCGCAGAAGTGGTCCTGCAACTTTATCCGCCTCCATCCA
GTCTATTAATTGTTGCCGGGAAGCTAGAGTAAGTAGTTCGCCAGTTAATAGTTTGCGCAACGTTGTTGCC
ATTGCTACAGGCATCGTGGTGTCACGCTCGTCGTTTGGTATGGCTTCATTCAGCTCCGGTTCCCAACGAT
CAAGGCGAGTTACATGATCCCCCATGTTGTGCAAAAAAGCGGTTAGCTCCTTCGGTCCTCCGATCGTTGT
CAGAAGTAAGTTGGCCGCAGTGTTATCACTCATGGTTATGGCAGCACTGCATAATTCTCTTACTGTCATG
CCATCCGTAAGATGCTTTTCTGTGACTGGTGAGTACTCAACCAAGTCATTCTGAGAATAGTGTATGCGGC
GACCGAGTTGCTCTTGCCCGGCGTCAATACGGGATAATACCGCGCCACATAGCAGAACTTTAAAAGTGCT
CATCATTGGAAAACGTTCTTCGGGGCGAAAACTCTCAAGGATCTTACCGCTGTTGAGATCCAGTTCGATG
TAACCCACTCGTGCACCCAACTGATCTTCAGCATCTTTTACTTTCACCAGCGTTTCTGGGTGAGCAAAAA
CAGGAAGGCAAAATGCCGCAAAAAAGGGAATAAGGGCGACACGGAAATGTTGAATACTCATACTCTTCCT
TTTTCAATATTATTGAAGCATTTATCAGGGTTATTGTCTCATGAGCGGATACATATTTGAATGTATTTAG
AAAAATAAACAAATAGGGGTTCCGCGCACATTTCCCCGAAAAGTGCCACCTGACGTCGACGGATCGGGAG
ATCTCCCGATCCCCTATGGTGCACTCTCAGTACAATCTGCTCTGATGCCGCATAGTTAAGCCAGTATCTG
CTCCCTGCTTGTGTGTTGGAGGTCGCTGAGTAGTGCGCGAGCAAAATTTAAGCTACAACAAGGCAAGGCT
TGACCGACAATTGCATGAAGAATCTGCTTAGGGTTAGGCGTTTTGCGCTGCTTCGCGA
