>Addgene plasmid #111689 | MAC_N_MED13 | depositor partial sequence | sequence record 209821 | MED13_NM_005121.2
ACAAGTTTGTACAAAAAAGCAGGCTTCACCATGAGTGCCTCCTTCGTGCCGAACGGGGCCAGCCTGGAAG
ATTGTCACTGTAACCTCTTCTGCCTGGCTGACTTGACAGGAATTAAGTGGAAAAAATATGTATGGCAAGG
CCCAACTTCTGCCCCTATTCTGTTTCCTGTGACAGAAGAAGACCCCATTTTGAGCAGTTTTAGTCGCTGC
CTTAAGGCAGATGTACTTGGTGTTTGGCGGCGAGATCAAAGACCTGGAAGAAGAGAATTGTGGATATTTT
GGTGGGGTGAAGACCCCAGTTTTGCTGACCTTATTCACCATGACTTATCAGAAGAAGAAGATGGAGTGTG
GGAGAATGGACTTTCCTATGAATGCCGTACTCTGCTTTTCAAAGCAGTTCACAATCTATTGGAACGGTGT
TTAATGAACAGGAATTTTGTACGTATTGGCAAGTGGTTTGTAAAGCCTTATGAAAAAGATGAAAAACCTA
TAAATAAAAGTGAACACTTGTCCTGCTCCTTCACCTTTTTCTTGCATGGAGACAGCAATGTTTGTACCAG
TGTGGAAATTAACCAACATCAACCTGTATACCTTCTCAGTGAAGAGCATATCACCCTTGCTCAACAGTCT
AATAGCCCATTTCAAGTTATCTTATGCCCATTTGGACTAAATGGCACTCTCACAGGACAGGCATTCAAGA
TGTCTGATTCAGCTACAAAAAAATTAATTGGTGAATGGAAACAGTTCTATCCTATCTCATGTTGCTTGAA
GGAGATGTCTGAAGAAAAACAGGAAGATATGGATTGGGAAGATGATTCTTTAGCTGCAGTAGAAGTTCTT
GTTGCTGGTGTCCGAATGATCTACCCAGCATGCTTTGTTCTAGTCCCTCAGTCAGACATTCCTACTCCTA
GCCCTGTGGGATCCACTCACTGTTCATCTTCTTGCTTGGGTGTCCACCAAGTGCCTGCTTCCACAAGAGA
TCCTGCTATGTCTTCGGTTACGCTTACACCACCTACGTCTCCTGAGGAAGTCCAAACAGTTGATCCTCAG
TCTGTCCAGAAGTGGGTCAAATTTTCTTCAGTATCTGATGGCTTCAACTCCGATAGTACTAGCCACCATG
GTGGGAAAATACCCAGAAAATTAGCAAATCATGTGGTGGATAGAGTTTGGCAAGAATGCAATATGAACAG
AGCACAGAACAAGAGGAAGTATTCTGCTTCATCAGGTGGTCTATGCGAAGAAGCGACAGCTGCTAAAGTG
GCATCCTGGGATTTTGTTGAAGCCACACAAAGAACAAATTGCAGTTGTTTGAGGCACAAAAATCTCAAGT
CAAGAAATGCTGGACAACAAGGACAGGCACCATCTTTAGGTCAGCAACAACAAATACTTCCTAAGCACAA
GACCAATGAGAAGCAAGAAAAGAGTGAAAAGCCACAGAAACGCCCCTTGACTCCTTTTCACCATCGTGTG
TCTGTTAGTGATGATGTTGGCATGGACGCAGATTCAGCCAGCCAAAGACTTGTGATCTCTGCTCCAGACA
GTCAAGTGAGATTTTCAAATATCCGAACTAATGATGTAGCAAAGACTCCTCAGATGCATGGCACCGAAAT
GGCAAATTCACCTCAACCACCCCCACTTAGTCCTCACCCTTGTGATGTGGTTGATGAAGGAGTGACTAAA
ACACCTTCAACTCCTCAGAGTCAACATTTTTATCAAATGCCAACACCAGATCCCTTGGTTCCTTCTAAAC
CAATGGAAGATAGGATAGACAGTTTGTCCCAGTCTTTCCCACCTCAATATCAGGAAGCTGTAGAACCTAC
AGTATATGTTGGTACAGCAGTAAACTTGGAAGAAGATGAAGCCAATATAGCCTGGAAGTATTACAAGTTC
CCAAAGAAAAAAGATGTAGAGTTTTTACCACCTCAACTTCCAAGTGATAAATTCAAGGATGATCCAGTTG
GACCTTTTGGACAGGAAAGTGTAACATCAGTTACAGAGTTAATGGTGCAATGTAAGAAACCTTTAAAAGT
TTCTGATGAATTAGTGCAGCAATATCAAATTAAAAACCAGTGTCTTTCAGCAATAGCATCTGATGCAGAA
CAAGAACCTAAAATTGATCCATATGCATTTGTTGAAGGAGATGAGGAATTCCTTTTTCCTGATAAAAAAG
ATAGACAAAATAGTGAGAGAGAAGCTGGAAAAAAACACAAGGTAGAAGATGGGACATCTAGTGTAACAGT
GTTATCACATGAAGAAGATGCTATGTCATTATTTAGTCCCTCTATCAAGCAAGATGCTCCACGCCCTACT
AGTCATGCCCGTCCTCCATCAACAAGTTTGATTTATGACTCAGACCTGGCTGTCTCTTATACTGACCTTG
ATAATCTCTTCAATTCTGATGAAGATGAACTAACACCTGGATCTAAAAAATCAGCAAATGGATCAGATGA
TAAAGCCAGCTGCAAGGAATCAAAGACAGGAAATCTGGACCCGTTATCTTGCATAAGCACTGCAGATCTT
CATAAAATGTATCCTACACCACCATCATTGGAACAACATATTATGGGATTTTCCCCAATGAATATGAATA
ATAAAGAATATGGTAGTATGGATACAACACCTGGAGGAACTGTTCTAGAAGGAAATAGTTCTAGTATAGG
AGCGCAGTTCAAAATTGAGGTTGATGAGGGATTCTGTAGCCCCAAACCTTCTGAAATTAAAGATTTTTCT
TATGTCTATAAGCCTGAAAATTGTCAAATTCTAGTGGGATGTTCCATGTTTGCACCTCTAAAAACTCTAC
CAAGCCAATATCTGCCCCCTATCAAATTGCCAGAAGAGTGTATTTACCGTCAGAGTTGGACTGTTGGAAA
ATTGGAATTGCTTTCTTCAGGGCCTTCAATGCCATTCATCAAAGAGGGTGATGGAAGTAATATGGATCAA
GAATATGGCACTGCTTATACACCTCAAACTCATACTTCTTTTGGGATGCCTCCTAGCAGTGCACCTCCTA
GTAACAGCGGAGCAGGAATTCTTCCTTCTCCATCCACCCCTCGGTTTCCAACTCCAAGGACTCCAAGGAC
TCCTCGGACTCCTCGTGGAGCTGGTGGACCTGCTAGTGCTCAAGGTTCAGTCAAATATGAAAATTCAGAC
TTGTATTCACCAGCTTCTACCCCATCTACATGCAGACCCCTTAATTCTGTTGAACCTGCAACTGTCCCTT
CCATCCCTGAAGCACACAGTCTTTATGTAAACCTCATCCTTTCAGAATCAGTTATGAATTTGTTTAAAGA
CTGTAACTTTGATAGTTGTTGCATCTGTGTTTGCAACATGAACATCAAGGGTGCCGATGTTGGAGTTTAC
ATTCCAGATCCAACGCAGGAAGCACAATATAGGTGTACCTGTGGCTTCAGTGCTGTCATGAACAGAAAAT
TTGGAAACAATTCAGGATTATTTCTTGAAGATGAACTAGATATCATAGGACGCAATACAGACTGTGGCAA
AGAAGCAGAAAAACGTTTTGAAGCTCTCAGGGCTACCTCTGCTGAACATGTTAATGGAGGACTAAAGGAA
TCTGAAAAATTATCTGATGATTTGATATTATTGCTACAAGATCAGTGCACTAATTTATTTTCACCCTTTG
GAGCAGCAGACCAAGATCCTTTTCCTAAAAGTGGTGTAATTAGCAATTGGGTACGTGTTGAAGAGCGTGA
CTGTTGCAATGACTGCTACCTTGCATTAGAACATGGGCGTCAGTTCATGGATAACATGTCAGGAGGAAAA
GTTGATGAAGCACTTGTGAAAAGTTCATGCTTACACCCCTGGTCCAAAAGAAACGATGTGAGTATGCAGT
GCTCACAGGATATACTTCGAATGCTCCTCTCTCTTCAGCCAGTTCTTCAGGATGCCATTCAGAAAAAAAG
AACAGTAAGACCTTGGGGTGTTCAGGGTCCTCTCACTTGGCAACAATTTCATAAAATGGCTGGCCGAGGC
TCTTATGGAACTGATGAATCCCCAGAACCACTGCCAATCCCCACATTTTTGTTGGGTTATGATTATGATT
ATCTGGTGCTTTCTCCATTTGCTCTTCCTTATTGGGAGAGACTTATGCTGGAACCCTATGGATCTCAAAG
AGATATAGCCTATGTTGTACTGTGTCCAGAAAATGAAGCCTTGTTAAATGGAGCAAAAAGCTTTTTTAGA
GATCTTACTGCAATATATGAGTCCTGTCGATTAGGTCAACATAGACCTGTTTCTCGACTGTTAACAGATG
GGATCATGAGAGTTGGATCTACTGCATCAAAGAAACTATCAGAAAAGTTGGTAGCAGAATGGTTTTCTCA
GGCAGCTGACGGTAACAATGAAGCATTTTCTAAACTCAAGCTTTATGCACAAGTCTGCAGATATGACCTA
GGTCCTTATCTTGCTTCCCTGCCATTGGACAGCTCTCTACTTTCCCAGCCAAATTTAGTTGCCCCTACAA
GTCAGTCTTTGATTACTCCACCTCAGATGACAAATACTGGAAATGCTAATACTCCATCTGCCACCTTAGC
ATCTGCAGCGAGCAGCACTATGACAGTGACTTCAGGTGTTGCCATATCTACTTCAGTTGCCACAGCTAAT
TCAACTTTGACCACAGCTTCAACTTCATCTTCATCATCCTCCAACTTGAATAGTGGAGTATCATCAAATA
AACTACCTTCGTTTCCACCCTTTGGCAGTATGAACAGTAATGCTGCAGGATCCATGTCTACACAAGCAAA
TACAGTTCAGAGTGGTCAGCTAGGAGGGCAACAGACATCAGCTCTACAGACAGCTGGGATTTCTGGAGAA
TCATCTTCACTTCCCACTCAGCCGCATCCTGATGTGTCTGAAAGCACGATGGATCGGGATAAAGTGGGAA
TCCCCACAGATGGTGATTCACATGCAGTCACGTATCCACCTGCAATTGTTGTTTATATAATTGATCCTTT
TACATACGAAAATACAGACGAGAGCACTAACTCTTCTAGTGTGTGGACATTGGGGCTACTTCGATGCTTT
CTAGAAATGGTCCAGACTCTTCCTCCTCATATCAAGAGTACTGTTTCTGTACAGATTATTCCTTGTCAGT
ACCTGTTGCAACCTGTGAAGCATGAAGATAGAGAAATCTATCCCCAGCATTTAAAATCCCTGGCTTTTTC
GGCCTTTACCCAGTGTCGGAGGCCACTTCCAACATCAACCAATGTGAAAACATTGACTGGCTTTGGTCCA
GGTTTAGCCATGGAAACTGCCCTTAGAAGTCCTGATAGACCAGAGTGTATTCGACTTTATGCACCTCCTT
TTATTCTGGCTCCAGTGAAGGACAAACAGACAGAGCTAGGAGAAACATTTGGAGAAGCTGGACAGAAATA
TAATGTTCTTTTTGTGGGATACTGTTTATCACATGATCAAAGGTGGATTCTTGCATCTTGCACAGATCTA
TATGGAGAACTTTTAGAAACTTGTATCATTAACATCGATGTTCCAAATAGGGCTCGTCGGAAAAAAAGTT
CTGCTAGAAAATTTGGTCTACAGAAACTTTGGGAGTGGTGCTTAGGACTTGTACAAATGAGTTCATTGCC
ATGGAGAGTTGTAATTGGTCGTCTAGGAAGGATTGGTCATGGAGAATTGAAAGATTGGAGCTGTTTGCTG
AGTCGTCGAAACTTGCAGTCTCTAAGTAAAAGGCTCAAAGACATGTGTAGAATGTGTGGTATATCTGCTG
CAGACTCCCCTAGCATTCTCAGTGCTTGCTTGGTGGCAATGGAGCCGCAAGGCTCTTTTGTTATTATGCC
AGATTCTGTGTCAACTGGTTCTGTATTTGGAAGAAGCACGACTCTAAATATGCAGACATCTCAGCTAAAT
ACCCCACAGGATACATCATGTACTCATATACTTGTGTTTCCTACTTCTGCTTCTGTGCAAGTAGCTTCAG
CTACTTATACCACTGAAAATTTGGATTTAGCTTTCAATCCCAACAATGATGGAGCAGATGGAATGGGTAT
CTTTGATTTGTTAGACACAGGAGATGATCTTGACCCTGATATCATTAATATCCTTCCTGCTTCTCCAACT
GGTTCTCCTGTACATTCTCCAGGATCTCATTACCCCCATGGAGGTGATGCGGGCAAGGGTCAGAGTACTG
ATCGGCTACTATCAACAGAACCTCATGAGGAAGTACCTAATATTCTTCAGCAACCATTGGCCCTTGGTTA
CTTTGTATCAACTGCCAAAGCAGGTCCATTACCTGACTGGTTCTGGTCAGCATGTCCTCAAGCACAATAT
CAGTGTCCCCTTTTTCTTAAGGCCTCTTTGCACCTCCACGTGCCTTCAGTGCAATCTGACGAGCTGCTTC
ACAGTAAACACTCCCACCCACTTGACTCAAATCAGACTTCAGATGTCCTCAGGTTTGTTTTGGAACAGTA
CAATGCACTCTCCTGGCTAACCTGTGACCCTGCAACCCAGGACAGACGCTCATGTCTCCCAATTCATTTT
GTGGTGCTGAATCAGTTATATAACTTTATTATGAATATGCTGGACCCAGCTTTCTTGTACAAAGTGGT
